>Addgene plasmid #13758 | pCDNA3 Flag Jnk3a1 | addgene partial sequence | sequence record 20243 | T7 5'-TAATACGACTCACTATAGGG-3'
CGCGTATCGATAAGCTTCGGCAGCCAACATGGACTATAAGGACGATGATGACAAAAGCCTCCATTTCTTA
TACTACTGCAGTGAACCAACATTGGATGTGAAAATTGCCTTTTGTCAGGGATTCGATAAACAAGTGGATG
TGTCATATATTGCCAAACATTACAACATGAGCAAAAGCAAAGTTGACAACCAGTTCTACAGTGTGGAAGT
GGGAGACTCAACCTTCACAGTTCTCAAGCGCTACCAGAATCTAAAGCCTATTGGCTCTGGGGCTCAGGGC
ATAGTTTGTGCCGCGTATGATGCTGTCCTTGACAGAAATGTGGCCATTAAGAAGCTCAGCAGACCCTTTC
AGAACCAAACACATGCCAAGAGAGCGTACCGGGAGCTGGTCCTCATGAAGTGTGTGAACCATAAAAACAT
TATTAGTTTATTAAATGTCTTCACACCCCAGAAAACGCTGGAGGAGTTCCAAGATGTTTACTTAGTAATG
GAACTGATGGATGCCAACTTATGTCAAGTGATTCAGATGGAATTAGACCATGAGCGAATGTCTTACCTGC
TGTACCAAATGTTGTGTGGCATTAAGCACCTCCATTCTGCTGGAATTATTCACAGGGATTTAAAACCAAG
TAACATTGTAGTCAAGTCTGATTGCACATTGAAAATCCTGGACTTTGGACTGGCCAGGACAGCAGGCACA
AGCTTCATGATGACTCCATATGT
