[The description below was written by a language model from this plasmid's Addgene catalogue record.]
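Description:
pCDNA3 Flag Jnk3a1 is a mammalian expression plasmid built on the Invitrogen pCDNA3 backbone (about 5.4 kb without insert). It carries a roughly 1.4 kb human cDNA for the JNK3 alpha-1 isoform, the product of the MAPK10 gene. It is maintained in E. coli as a high-copy plasmid under ampicillin selection. No feature table accompanies the record, so the regulatory elements are not listed explicitly. The standard pCDNA3 backbone drives inserts from the CMV immediate-early promoter with a downstream polyadenylation signal and also carries a neomycin-resistance cassette for G418 selection in mammalian cells. These elements would be expected here but are not confirmed by the record. The T7 and SP6 sequencing primers recorded for the plasmid match the phage promoter sites that flank the pCDNA3 polylinker.

The insert was cloned by restriction digestion into a PstI site at both ends, and both sites are retained. Because the same enzyme was used on each side, the cloning was not inherently directional. A Flag epitope is fused to the N terminus of the kinase, so the expressed protein can be detected or immunoprecipitated with anti-Flag antibodies independently of endogenous JNK proteins.

JNK3 is a member of the c-Jun N-terminal kinase (stress-activated MAP kinase) family. The associated publication concerns how individual JNK isoforms interact selectively with transcription factor substrates. The plasmid is therefore suited to transient or stable expression of epitope-tagged JNK3α1 in mammalian cells, for example for immune-complex kinase assays, substrate-binding comparisons among isoforms, or studies of JNK signalling.
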