Addgene plasmid #13758: pCDNA3 Flag Jnk3a1
Depositing lab: Roger Davis. Publication: Selective interaction of JNK protein kinase isoforms with transcription factors. Gupta S, Barrett T, Whitmarsh AJ, Cavanagh J, Sluss HK, Derijard B, Davis RJ. EMBO J. 1996 Jun 3. 15(11):2760-70. PubMed 8654373.
Backbone
  Vector backbone: pCDNA3
  Backbone manufacturer: Invitrogen
  Backbone size w/o insert (bp): 5446
  Vector type: Mammalian Expression
Growth in bacteria
  Bacterial resistance: Ampicillin, 100 μg/mL
  Growth temperature: 37°C
  Growth strain: DH5alpha
  Copy number: High Copy
Gene/Insert
  Gene/Insert name: Jnk3a1 (alt name: MAPK10)
  Species: H. sapiens (human)
  Insert size (bp): 1400
  GenBank ID: NM_002753
  Entrez Gene: MAPK10 (a.k.a. JNK3, JNK3A, PRKM10, SAPK1b, p493F12, p54bSAPK)
  Tag / fusion protein: Flag (N terminal on insert)
  Cloning method: Restriction Enzyme; 5′ cloning site Pst1 (not destroyed); 3′ cloning site Pst1 (not destroyed)
  Sequencing primers: 5′ T7; 3′ Sp6
Terms and licenses: Academic/Nonprofit Terms; Industry Terms: Not Available to Industry
How to cite: pCDNA3 Flag Jnk3a1 was a gift from Roger Davis (Addgene plasmid # 13758 ; http://n2t.net/addgene:13758 ; RRID:Addgene_13758)
